Addgene plasmid #1435: pPD18_32
Purpose: (Empty Backbone)
Depositing lab: Andrew Fire. Depositing organization: Carnegie Institution for Science.
Backbone
  Vector backbone: Unknown
  Backbone size (bp): 7088
  Vector type: Worm Expression
Growth in bacteria
  Bacterial resistance: Ampicillin, 100 μg/mL
  Growth temperature: 37°C
  Growth strain: DH5alpha
  Copy number: Unknown
Gene/Insert
  Gene/Insert name: None
  Tag / fusion protein: IVSA, SV40NLS, lacZN, lacZC
  Cloning method: Restriction Enzyme
Terms and licenses: Academic/Nonprofit Terms; Industry Terms: Not Available to Industry
Depositor comments: See Fire Lab Vector Kit Documentation 1995. Fire Lab Miniprep Number pPD18.32, Ligation number NONE.
How to cite: pPD18_32 was a gift from Andrew Fire (Addgene plasmid # 1435 ; http://n2t.net/addgene:1435 ; RRID:Addgene_1435)
