[The description below was written by a language model from this plasmid's Addgene catalogue record and pLannotate feature annotations shown in this document.]
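Description:
pPD18_32 is an empty-backbone worm expression vector of about 7.1 kb from the 1995 Fire Lab vector kit, designed for building lacZ reporter fusions in Caenorhabditis elegans. The parent backbone is recorded as unknown, but the annotated sequence shows a pUC/pBR322-type bacterial scaffold: a ColE1/pMB1-family origin of replication, the bla (AmpR) gene with its own promoter for ampicillin selection in E. coli, and short remnants of rop and the pBR322 bom region. A lacI fragment, CAP binding site, lac promoter and lac operator sit just upstream of a partial pUC18/19 multiple cloning site, reflecting the pUC ancestry of the cloning region.

The payload is a full-length E. coli lacZ coding sequence encoding β-galactosidase, listed in the catalogue as N- and C-terminal lacZ segments together with an SV40 nuclear localisation signal and a synthetic intron (IVSA). In vectors of this kind, the NLS concentrates the β-galactosidase in nuclei, making it easier to identify individual expressing cells, and the intron is included to improve expression in the worm. A short trpS-derived fragment is annotated immediately before lacZ. A fragment matching C. elegans aex-5 lies downstream of the reporter; it may form part of a 3′ region, but the record does not state its role.

No insert and no worm promoter are recorded. The intended use is therefore to clone a promoter or gene fragment of interest by restriction enzyme cloning into the polylinker upstream of lacZ, generating a fusion whose expression pattern can be visualised in transgenic animals. The annotated sequence (7,081 nt) differs slightly from the stated backbone size of 7,088 bp.
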