Features (pLannotate 1.2.2; 13 found; start..end, strand, type, name):
     18..58      -  misc_feature   MCS (fragment): pUC18/19 multiple cloning site
    181..264     +  CDS            trpS (fragment): SYW_ECOLI - Experimental evidence at protein level: Swiss-Prot protein existence level 1. Catalyzes the attachment of tryptophan to tRNA(Trp). Amino acylates tRNA(Trp) with both L- and D-tryptophan, although D-tryptophan is a poor substrate (PubMed:10918062). From Escherichia coli (strain K12).
    271..3318    +  CDS            lacZ: β-galactosidase; lacZ
   3821..3973    +  CDS            aex-5 (fragment): AEX5_CAEEL - Also known as kpc-3 From Caenorhabditis elegans.
   4626..4661    +  CDS            rop (fragment): Rop protein, which maintains plasmids at low copy number; rop
   4763..4862    +  misc_feature   bom (fragment): basis of mobility region from pBR322
   4960..5064    +  promoter       AmpR promoter: bla
   5065..5925    +  CDS            AmpR: β-lactamase; bla; confers resistance to ampicillin, carbenicillin, and related antibiotics
   6096..6684    +  rep_origin     ori: high-copy-number ColE1/pMB1/pBR322/pUC origin of replication
   6867..6959    +  CDS            lacI (fragment): lac repressor; lacI; The lac repressor binds to the lac operator to inhibit transcription in E. coli. This inhibition can be relieved by adding lactose or isopropyl-β-D-thiogalactopyranoside (IPTG).
   6972..6993    +  protein_bind   CAP binding site: CAP binding activates transcription in the presence of cAMP. E. coli catabolite activator protein
   7008..7038    +  promoter       lac promoter: promoter for the E. coli lac operon
   7046..7062    +  protein_bind   lac operator: The lac repressor binds to the lac operator to inhibit transcription in E. coli. This inhibition can be relieved by adding lactose or isopropyl-β-D-thiogalactopyranoside (IPTG). lac repressor encoded by lacI
>Addgene plasmid #1435 | pPD18_32 | depositor full sequence | sequence record 46 | Author sequence
ATGACCATGATTACGCCAAGCTTGCATGCCTGCAGGTCGACTCTAGAGGATCCCCGGGATTGGCCAAAGG
ACCCAAAGGTATGTTTCGAATGATACTAACATAACATAGAACATTTTCAGGAGGACCCTTGGAGGGTACC
GAGCTCAGAAAAAATGACTGCTCCAAAGAAGAAGCGTAAGGTACCGGTGGGTGAAGACCAGAAACAGCAC
CTCGAACTGAGCCGCGATATTGCCCAGCGTTTCAACGCGCTGTATGGCGAGATCGATCCCGTCGTTTTAC
AACGTCGTGACTGGGAAAACCCTGGCGTTACCCAACTTAATCGCCTTGCAGCACATCCCCCTTTCGCCAG
CTGGCGTAATAGCGAAGAGGCCCGCACCGATCGCCCTTCCCAACAGTTGCGCAGCCTGAATGGCGAATGG
CGCTTTGCCTGGTTTCCGGCACCAGAAGCGGTGCCGGAAAGCTGGCTGGAGTGCGATCTTCCTGAGGCCG
ATACTGTCGTCGTCCCCTCAAACTGGCAGATGCACGGTTACGATGCGCCCATCTACACCAACGTGACCTA
TCCCATTACGGTCAATCCGCCGTTTGTTCCCACGGAGAATCCGACGGGTTGTTACTCGCTCACATTTAAT
GTTGATGAAAGCTGGCTACAGGAAGGCCAGACGCGAATTATTTTTGATGGCGTTAACTCGGCGTTTCATC
TGTGGTGCAACGGGCGCTGGGTCGGTTACGGCCAGGACAGTCGTTTGCCGTCTGAATTTGACCTGAGCGC
ATTTTTACGCGCCGGAGAAAACCGCCTCGCGGTGATGGTGCTGCGCTGGAGTGACGGCAGTTATCTGGAA
GATCAGGATATGTGGCGGATGAGCGGCATTTTCCGTGACGTCTCGTTGCTGCATAAACCGACTACACAAA
TCAGCGATTTCCATGTTGCCACTCGCTTTAATGATGATTTCAGCCGCGCTGTACTGGAGGCTGAAGTTCA
GATGTGCGGCGAGTTGCGTGACTACCTACGGGTAACAGTTTCTTTATGGCAGGGTGAAACGCAGGTCGCC
AGCGGCACCGCGCCTTTCGGCGGTGAAATTATCGATGAGCGTGGTGGTTATGCCGATCGCGTCACACTAC
GTCTGAACGTCGAAAACCCGAAACTGTGGAGCGCCGAAATCCCGAATCTCTATCGTGCGGTGGTTGAACT
GCACACCGCCGACGGCACGCTGATTGAAGCAGAAGCCTGCGATGTCGGTTTCCGCGAGGTGCGGATTGAA
AATGGTCTGCTGCTGCTGAACGGCAAGCCGTTGCTGATTCGAGGCGTTAACCGTCACGAGCATCATCCTC
TGCATGGTCAGGTCATGGATGAGCAGACGATGGTGCAGGATATCCTGCTGATGAAGCAGAACAACTTTAA
CGCCGTGCGCTGTTCGCATTATCCGAACCATCCGCTGTGGTACACGCTGTGCGACCGCTACGGCCTGTAT
GTGGTGGATGAAGCCAATATTGAAACCCACGGCATGGTGCCAATGAATCGTCTGACCGATGATCCGCGCT
GGCTACCGGCGATGAGCGAACGCGTAACGCGAATGGTGCAGCGCGATCGTAATCACCCGAGTGTGATCAT
CTGGTCGCTGGGGAATGAATCAGGCCACGGCGCTAATCACGACGCGCTGTATCGCTGGATCAAATCTGTC
GATCCTTCCCGCCCGGTGCAGTATGAAGGCGGCGGAGCCGACACCACGGCCACCGATATTATTTGCCCGA
TGTACGCGCGCGTGGATGAAGACCAGCCCTTCCCGGCTGTGCCGAAATGGTCCATCAAAAAATGGCTTTC
GCTACCTGGAGAGACGCGCCCGCTGATCCTTTGCGAATACGCCCACGCGATGGGTAACAGTCTTGGCGGT
TTCGCTAAATACTGGCAGGCGTTTCGTCAGTATCCCCGTTTACAGGGCGGCTTCGTCTGGGACTGGGTGG
ATCAGTCGCTGATTAAATATGATGAAAACGGCAACCCGTGGTCGGCTTACGGCGGTGATTTTGGCGATAC
GCCGAACGATCGCCAGTTCTGTATGAACGGTCTGGTCTTTGCCGACCGCACGCCGCATCCAGCGCTGACG
GAAGCAAAACACCAGCAGCAGTTTTTCCAGTTCCGTTTATCCGGGCAAACCATCGAAGTGACCAGCGAAT
ACCTGTTCCGTCATAGCGATAACGAGCTCCTGCACTGGATGGTGGCGCTGGATGGTAAGCCGCTGGCAAG
CGGTGAAGTGCCTCTGGATGTCGCTCCACAAGGTAAACAGTTGATTGAACTGCCTGAACTACCGCAGCCG
GAGAGCGCCGGGCAACTCTGGCTCACAGTACGCGTAGTGCAACCGAACGCGACCGCATGGTCAGAAGCCG
GGCACATCAGCGCCTGGCAGCAGTGGCGTCTGGCGGAAAACCTCAGTGTGACGCTCCCCGCCGCGTCCCA
CGCCATCCCGCATCTGACCACCAGCGAAATGGATTTTTGCATCGAGCTGGGTAATAAGCGTTGGCAATTT
AACCGCCAGTCAGGCTTTCTTTCACAGATGTGGATTGGCGATAAAAAACAACTGCTGACGCCGCTGCGCG
ATCAGTTCACCCGTGCACCGCTGGATAACGACATTGGCGTAAGTGAAGCGACCCGCATTGACCCTAACGC
CTGGGTCGAACGCTGGAAGGCGGCGGGCCATTACCAGGCCGAAGCAGCGTTGTTGCAGTGCACGGCAGAT
ACACTTGCTGATGCGGTGCTGATTACGACCGCTCACGCGTGGCAGCATCAGGGGAAAACCTTATTTATCA
GCCGGAAAACCTACCGGATTGATGGTAGTGGTCAAATGGCGATTACCGTTGATGTTGAAGTGGCGAGCGA
TACACCGCATCCGGCGCGGATTGGCCTGAACTGCCAGCTGGCGCAGGTAGCAGAGCGGGTAAACTGGCTC
GGATTAGGGCCGCAAGAAAACTATCCCGACCGCCTTACTGCCGCCTGTTTTGACCGCTGGGATCTGCCAT
TGTCAGACATGTATACCCCGTACGTCTTCCCGAGCGAAAACGGTCTGCGCTGCGGGACGCGCGAATTGAA
TTATGGCCCACACCAGTGGCGCGGCGACTTCCAGTTCAACATCAGCCGCTACAGTCAACAGCAACTGATG
GAAACCAGCCATCGCCATCTGCTGCACGCGGAAGAAGGCACATGGCTGAATATCGACGGTTTCCATATGG
GGATTGGTGGCGACGACTCCTGGAGCCCGTCAGTATCGGCGGAATTCCAACTGAGCGCCGGTCGCTACCA
TTACCAACTTGTCTGGTGTCAAAAATAATAGGGGCCGCTGTCATCAGATCGCCATCTCGCGCCCGTGCCT
CTGACTTCTAAGTCCAATTACTCTTCAACATCCCTACATGCTCTTTCTCCCTGTGCTCCCACCCCCTATT
TTTGTTATTATCAAAAAACTTCTCTTAATTTCTTTGTTTTTTAGCTTCTTTTAAGTCACCTCTAACAATG
AAATTGTGTAGATTCAAAAATAGAATTAATTCGTAATAAAAAGTCGAAAAAAATTGTGCTCCCTCCCCCC
ATTAATAATAATTCTATCCCAAAATCTACACAATGTTCTGTGTACACTTCTTATGTTTTTTACTTCTGAT
AAATTTTTTTGAAACATCATAGAAAAAACCGCACACAAAATACCTTATCATATGTTACGTTTCAGTTTAT
GACCGCAATTTTTATTTCTTCGCACGTCTGGGCCTCTCATGACGTCAAATCATGCTCATCGTGAAAAAGT
TTTGGAGTATTTTTGGAATTTTTCAATCAAGTGAAAGTTTATGAAATTAATTTTCCTGCTTTTGCTTTTT
GGGGTTTCCCCTATTGTTTGTCAAGATTTCGAGGACGGCGTTTTTCTTGCTAAAATCACAAGTATTGATG
AGCACGATGCAAGAAAGATCGGAAGAAGGTTTGGGTTTGAGGCTCAGTGGAAGGTGAGTAGAAGTTGATA
ATTTGAAAGTGGAGTAGTGTCTATGGGGTTTTTGCCTTAAATGACAGAATACATTCCCAATATACCAAAC
ATAACTGTTTAAAATTAAACATTTTTCTAAATTTTATATGATTTCTTTTAAATTTGCAAAAATTACTTAA
ATTTGAATTCCCGCGCAAATGAGTGACTTCATTTTCTGCATTATTGTGTTTTCCGGCTATATTAATAGGT
ATTTGTTTGTGTTTTTCTTTATTTTATGATTCGAACTCCAATTTGTAAATTTTCGAACATATTTCCCTAA
AGAAAAAATATGATTAATCTGGAAAAATTGGAAAATTATTTTTCAAATAAAAAACAAAGAAAAAAATGAA
GAAAAACCTATTAGTTTGGCCATAAAACGCAAAAATGTCGAAAATGACGTCACTCATCTGCGCGGGAAAT
CAAGAATAATTCGGCCTTTTTTATTTTTTTGGAAAATCGTAAAACATTTAGAAAAATTTTTTAATAGTTA
TAGTGGGACTGTATTCTGTCATTTAGGGCAAAAGCCAGAGACGCTACTCCACCGTTAACATGAATTATGA
ATATTATTGCGACAAGACCCAAACATTGATAAACCGCAAATCTAGCCTACTAGTCGGCCGTACGGGCCCT
TTCGTCTCGCGCGTTTCGGTGATGACGGTGAAAACCTCTGACACATGCAGCTCCCGGAGACGGTCACAGC
TTGTCTGTAAGCGGATGCCGGGAGCAGACAAGCCCGTCAGGGCGCGTCAGCGGGTGTTGGCGGGTGTCGG
GGCTGGCTTAACTATGCGGCATCAGAGCAGATTGTACTGAGAGTGCACCATATGCGGTGTGAAATACCGC
ACAGATGCGTAAGGAGAAAATACCGCATCAGGCGGCCTTAAGGGCCTCGTGATACGCCTATTTTTATAGG
TTAATGTCATGATAATAATGGTTTCTTAGACGTCAGGTGGCACTTTTCGGGGAAATGTGCGCGGAACCCC
TATTTGTTTATTTTTCTAAATACATTCAAATATGTATCCGCTCATGAGACAATAACCCTGATAAATGCTT
CAATAATATTGAAAAAGGAAGAGTATGAGTATTCAACATTTCCGTGTCGCCCTTATTCCCTTTTTTGCGG
CATTTTGCCTTCCTGTTTTTGCTCACCCAGAAACGCTGGTGAAAGTAAAAGATGCTGAAGATCAGTTGGG
TGCACGAGTGGGTTACATCGAACTGGATCTCAACAGCGGTAAGATCCTTGAGAGTTTTCGCCCCGAAGAA
CGTTTTCCAATGATGAGCACTTTTAAAGTTCTGCTATGTGGCGCGGTATTATCCCGTATTGACGCCGGGC
AAGAGCAACTCGGTCGCCGCATACACTATTCTCAGAATGACTTGGTTGAGTACTCACCAGTCACAGAAAA
GCATCTTACGGATGGCATGACAGTAAGAGAATTATGCAGTGCTGCCATAACCATGAGTGATAACACTGCG
GCCAACTTACTTCTGACAACGATCGGAGGACCGAAGGAGCTAACCGCTTTTTTGCACAACATGGGGGATC
ATGTAACTCGCCTTGATCGTTGGGAACCGGAGCTGAATGAAGCCATACCAAACGACGAGCGTGACACCAC
GATGCCTGTAGCAATGGCAACAACGTTGCGCAAACTATTAACTGGCGAACTACTTACTCTAGCTTCCCGG
CAACAATTAATAGACTGGATGGAGGCGGATAAAGTTGCAGGACCACTTCTGCGCTCGGCCCTTCCGGCTG
GCTGGTTTATTGCTGATAAATCTGGAGCCGGTGAGCGTGGGTCTCGCGGTATCATTGCAGCACTGGGGCC
AGATGGTAAGCCCTCCCGTATCGTAGTTATCTACACGACGGGGAGTCAGGCAACTATGGATGAACGAAAT
AGACAGATCGCTGAGATAGGTGCCTCACTGATTAAGCATTGGTAACTGTCAGACCAAGTTTACTCATATA
TACTTTAGATTGATTTAAAACTTCATTTTTAATTTAAAAGGATCTAGGTGAAGATCCTTTTTGATAATCT
CATGACCAAAATCCCTTAACGTGAGTTTTCGTTCCACTGAGCGTCAGACCCCGTAGAAAAGATCAAAGGA
TCTTCTTGAGATCCTTTTTTTCTGCGCGTAATCTGCTGCTTGCAAACAAAAAAACCACCGCTACCAGCGG
TGGTTTGTTTGCCGGATCAAGAGCTACCAACTCTTTTTCCGAAGGTAACTGGCTTCAGCAGAGCGCAGAT
ACCAAATACTGTCCTTCTAGTGTAGCCGTAGTTAGGCCACCACTTCAAGAACTCTGTAGCACCGCCTACA
TACCTCGCTCTGCTAATCCTGTTACCAGTGGCTGCTGCCAGTGGCGATAAGTCGTGTCTTACCGGGTTGG
ACTCAAGACGATAGTTACCGGATAAGGCGCAGCGGTCGGGCTGAACGGGGGGTTCGTGCACACAGCCCAG
CTTGGAGCGAACGACCTACACCGAACTGAGATACCTACAGCGTGAGCATTGAGAAAGCGCCACGCTTCCC
GAAGGGAGAAAGGCGGACAGGTATCCGGTAAGCGGCAGGGTCGGAACAGGAGAGCGCACGAGGGAGCTTC
CAGGGGGAAACGCCTGGTATCTTTATAGTCCTGTCGGGTTTCGCCACCTCTGACTTGAGCGTCGATTTTT
GTGATGCTCGTCAGGGGGGCGGAGCCTATGGAAAAACGCCAGCAACGCGGCCTTTTTACGGTTCCTGGCC
TTTTGCTGGCCTTTTGCTCACATGTTCTTTCCTGCGTTATCCCCTGATTCTGTGGATAACCGTATTACCG
CCTTTGAGTGAGCTGATACCGCTCGCCGCAGCCGAACGACCGAGCGCAGCGAGTCAGTGAGCGAGGAAGC
GGAAGAGCGCCCAATACGCAAACCGCCTCTCCCCGCGCGTTGGCCGATTCATTAATGCAGCTGGCACGAC
AGGTTTCCCGACTGGAAAGCGGGCAGTGAGCGCAACGCAATTAATGTGAGTTAGCTCACTCATTAGGCAC
CCCAGGCTTTACACTTTATGCTTCCGGCTCGTATGTTGTGTGGAATTGTGAGCGGATAACAATTTCACAC
AGGAAACAGCT
