>Addgene plasmid #1435 | pPD18_32 | addgene partial sequence | sequence record 16561 | 1435_m13reverse
GNNGCTGCGGGTCGACTCTAGAGGATCCCCGGGGATTGGCCAAAGGACCCAAAGGTATGTTTCGAATGAT
ACTAACATAACATAGAACATTTTCAGGAGGACCCTTGGAGGGTACCGAGCTCAGAAAAAATGACTGCTCC
AAAGAAGAAGCGTAAGGTACCGGTGGGTGAAGACCAGAAACAGCACCTCGAACTGAGCCGCGATATTGCC
CAGCGTTTCAACGCGCTGTATGGCGAGATCGATCCCGTCGTTTTACAACGTCGTGACTGGGAAAACCCTG
GCGTTACCCAACTTAATCGCCTTGCAGCACATCCCCCTTTCGCCAGCTGGCGTAATAGCGAAGAGGCCCG
CACCGATCGCCCTTCCCAACAGTTGCGCAGCCTGAATGGCGAATGGCGCTTTGCCTGGTTTCCGGCACCA
GAAGCGGTGCCGGAAAGCTGGCTGGAGTGCGATCTTCCTGAGGCCGATACTGTCGTCGTCCCCTCAAACT
GGCAGATGCACGGTTACGATGCGCCCATCTACACCAACGTGACCTATCCCATTACGGTCAATCCGCCGTT
TGTTCCCACGGAGAATCCGACGGGTTGTTACTCGCTCACATTTAATGTTGATGAAAGCTGGCTACAGGAA
GGCCAGACGCGAATTATTTTTGATGGCGTTAACTCGGCGTTTCATCTGTGGTGCAACGGGCGCTGGGTCG
GTTACGGCCAGGACAGTCGTTTGCCGTCTGAATTTGACCTGAGCGCATTTTTACGCGCCGGAGAAAACCG
CCTCGCGGTGATGGTGCTGCGCTGGAGTGACGGCAGTTATCTGGAAGATCAGGATATGTGGCGGATGAGC
GGCATTTTCCGTGACGTCTCGTTGCTGCATAAACCGACTACACAAATCAGCGATTTCCATGTTGCCACTC
GCTTTAATGATGATTTCAGCCGCGCTGTACTGGAGGCTGAAGTTCANATGTGCGGCGAGTTGCGTGACTA
CCTACGGGTAACAGTTTTCTTTATGGCAGGGTGAAACGCAGGTCGCCAGCGGCACCGCGCCTTTCGGNGG
TGAAATTATCGATGANCGTGGTGGTTATGCCGATCGCGTCCCACTACGTCTGAACGTCNAAANCCGAAAC
TGGGGAGCNCCNAAATCCCGAATTTTTTTTCGNGGGGGNGGTTGAANTGCCACCNCCCAAGGNACNNTTA
TTGAAACAAAANCNTGCNATNTNCGGTTTTCCCNGAGGGGGGNATTTAAAAGGNTCTNN
